>Addgene plasmid #30373 | pHR-SIN-PTEN-G20E | addgene partial sequence | sequence record 36200 | pHR-SIN-F 5'-CCAAGGACCTGAAATGACCC-3'
ACATCAGCCTGCTTCTCGCTTCTGTTCGCGCGCTTCTGCTTCCCGAGCTCTATAAAAGAGCTCACAACCC
CTCACTCGGCGCGCCAGTCCTCCGACAGACTGAGTCGCCCGGGGGGGATCCACTAGTAACGGCCGCCAGT
GTGCTGGAATTCGCCCTTCTCCCAGACATGACAGCCATCATCAAAGAGATCGTTAGCAGAAACAAAAGGA
GATATCAAGAGGATGAATTCGACTTAGACTTGACCTATATTTATCCAAACATTATTGCTATGGGATTTCC
TGCAGAAAGACTTGAAGGCGTATACAGGAACAATATTGATGATGTAGTAAGGTTTTTGGATTCAAAGCAT
AAAAACCATTACAAGATATACAATCTTTGTGCTGAAAGACATTATGACACCGCCAAATTTAATTGCAGAG
TTGCACAATATCCTTTTGAAGACCATAACCCACCACAGCTAGAACTTATCAAACCCTTTTGTGAAGATCT
TGACCAATGGCTAAGTGAAGATGACAATCATGTTGCAGCAATTCACTGTAAAGCTGGAAAGGGACGAACT
GGTGTAATGATATGTGCATATTTATTACATCGGGGCAAATTTTTAAAGGCACAAGAGGCCCTAGATTTCT
ATGGGGAAGTAAGGACCAGAGACAAAAAGGGAGTAACTATTCCCAGTCAGAGGCGCTATGTGTATTATTA
TAGCTACCTGTTAAAGAATCATCTGGATTATAGACCAGTGGCACTGTTGTTTCACAAGATGATGTTTGAA
ACTATTCCAATGTTCAGTGGCGGAACTTGCAATCCTCAGTTTGTGGTCTGCCAGCTAAAGGTGAAGATAT
ATTCCTCCAATTCAGGACCCACACGACGGGAAGACAAGTTCATGTACTTTGAGTTCCCTCAGCCGTTACC
TGTGTGTGGTGATAT
