[The description below was written by a language model from this plasmid's Addgene catalogue record.]
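Description:
pHR-SIN-PTEN-G20E is a mammalian expression plasmid built on the pHR-SIN backbone (about 9 kb without insert). The record lists the vector type only as mammalian expression. The backbone name suggests a self-inactivating (SIN) lentiviral transfer vector, a design in which a deletion in the 3′ LTR disables LTR promoter activity after integration, but no feature table is provided to confirm the LTRs, packaging signal or other viral elements. In bacteria the plasmid is maintained at high copy number under ampicillin selection. The origin of replication is not stated, and no mammalian selection marker or reporter is recorded.

The payload is a roughly 1.2 kb human PTEN coding sequence carrying the point mutation G20E, a glycine-to-glutamate substitution at residue 20 near the N-terminus of the protein. It was cloned by restriction digestion between BamHI at the 5′ end and NotI at the 3′ end. Both sites are preserved, so the insert can be excised or exchanged. The promoter driving PTEN expression is not stated in the record, and no epitope tags or fusion partners are listed.

PTEN is a tumour suppressor phosphatase that opposes PI3K signalling. The associated publication concerns a DNA damage-induced, PTEN-dependent cell size checkpoint in human cells. The construct is therefore presumably used to express this specific PTEN mutant in human cells for comparison with wild-type or other mutant forms in mechanistic studies of that checkpoint. The record does not describe the functional consequence of the G20E substitution.
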