Addgene plasmid #30373: pHR-SIN-PTEN-G20E
Depositing lab: Todd Waldman. Depositing organization: Georgetown University. Publication: Mechanistic Analysis of a DNA Damage-Induced, PTEN-Dependent Size Checkpoint in Human Cells. Kim JS, Xu X, Li H, Solomon D, Lane WS, Jin T, Waldman T. Mol Cell Biol. 2011 Jul . 31(13):2756-71. 10.1128/MCB.01323-10 PubMed 21536651.
Backbone
  Vector backbone: pHR-SIN
  Backbone size w/o insert (bp): 9000
  Vector type: Mammalian Expression
Growth in bacteria
  Bacterial resistance: Ampicillin, 100 μg/mL
  Growth temperature: 37°C
  Growth strain: DH5alpha
  Copy number: High Copy
Gene/Insert
  Gene/Insert name: PTEN-G20E
  Species: H. sapiens (human)
  Insert size (bp): 1209
  Mutation: G20E
  GenBank ID: U93051
  Entrez Gene: PTEN (a.k.a. 10q23del, BZS, CWS1, DEC, GLM2, MHAM, MMAC1, PTEN1, PTENbeta, PTENgama, TEP1)
  Cloning method: Restriction Enzyme; 5′ cloning site BamH I (not destroyed); 3′ cloning site Not I (not destroyed)
  Sequencing primers: 5′ CCAAGGACCTGAAATGACCC
Terms and licenses: Academic/Nonprofit Terms; Industry Terms: Not Available to Industry
How to cite: pHR-SIN-PTEN-G20E was a gift from Todd Waldman (Addgene plasmid # 30373 ; http://n2t.net/addgene:30373 ; RRID:Addgene_30373)
